>Addgene plasmid #29259 | pEMS1532 | addgene partial sequence | sequence record 38862 | LacZ-R 5'-GACAGTATCGGCCTCAGGAA-3'
GCTTCTGGTGCCGGAAACCAGGCAAAGCGCCATTCGCCATTCAGGCTGCGCAACTGTTGGGAAGGGCGAT
CGGTGCGGGCCTCTTCGCTATTACGCCAGCTGGCGAAAGGGGGATGTGCTGCAAGGCGATTAAGTTGGGT
AACGCCAGGGTTTTCCCAGTCACGACGTTGTAAAACGACGGGATCCGCCATGGTGGCGGAAGTTCCTATA
CCTTTTGAAGAATAGGAACTTCGGAATAGGAACTTCCTGTGGAGAGAAAGGCAAAGTGGATGTCAGTAAG
ACCAATAGGTGCCTATCAGAAACGCAAGAGTCTTCTCTGTCTCGACAAGCCCAGTTTCTATTGGTCTCCT
TAAACCTGTCTTGTAACCTTGATACTTACGGCGCGCC
