>Addgene plasmid #29259 | pEMS1532 | addgene partial sequence | sequence record 41118 | pEMS1307-fwd 5'-ccgcacgtctaagaaaccat-3'
CGAGGCCCTTTCGTCTTCAAGAATTAATTCCGATCATATTCAATAACCCTTAATGAATTCGAGCTCCTAG
GCCGGCC
