[The description below was written by a language model from this plasmid's Addgene catalogue record.]
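Description:
pEMS1532 is a MiniPromoter reporter plasmid from the Pleiades Promoter Project, built on the large pEMS1313 backbone (about 18.8 kb without insert). It is propagated in E. coli as a high-copy plasmid under ampicillin selection. The record does not include a feature table, so the origin of replication and the other elements that make up the sizeable backbone are not stated and cannot be described here.

The insert is Ple61, a roughly 3.9 kb human MiniPromoter designed from regulatory sequence of DRD1, the dopamine receptor D1 gene. It was cloned by restriction enzyme into an AscI site, with AscI at both ends, so that it sits upstream of a backbone-encoded Intron-LacZ-NLS cassette. In this arrangement the MiniPromoter is the only element being tested. It is meant to drive a beta-galactosidase reporter, with the intron generally included to support efficient expression of the transcript and the nuclear localization signal concentrating the enzyme in nuclei so that individual expressing cells can be scored by staining.

The project behind the plasmid aimed to produce compact human promoters giving selective expression in defined brain regions and cell types. For this construct the recorded outcome is negative: LacZ reporter expression was not detected in the brain or eye. It is therefore mainly useful as a documented design reference or as a starting point for redesign of DRD1 regulatory elements. The depositor cautions that the insert was not sequence confirmed. The available sequence reflects the initial cloning design, so the ends may differ and internal SNPs may be present.
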