Addgene plasmid #29259: pEMS1532
Purpose: Expression of the reporter gene was not detected in the brain and eye using LacZ.
Depositing lab: Elizabeth Simpson. Depositing organization: University of British Columbia. Publication: A regulatory toolbox of MiniPromoters to drive selective expression in the brain. Portales-Casamar E, Swanson DJ, Liu L, de Leeuw CN, Banks KG, Ho Sui SJ, Fulton DL, Ali J, Amirabbasi M, Arenillas DJ, Babyak N, Black SF, Bonaguro RJ, Brauer E, Candido TR, Castellarin M, Chen J, Chen Y, Cheng JC, Chopra V, Docking TR, Dreolini L, D'Souza CA, Flynn EK, Glenn R, Hatakka K, Hearty TG, Imanian B, Jiang S, Khorasan-zadeh S, Komljenovic I, Laprise S, Liao NY, Lim JS, Lithwick S, Liu F, Liu J, Lu M, McConechy M, McLeod AJ, Milisavljevic M, Mis J, O'Connor K, Palma B, Palmquist DL, Schmouth JF, Swanson MI, Tam B, Ticoll A, Turner JL, Varhol R, Vermeulen J, Watkins RF, Wilson G, Wong BK, Wong SH, Wong TY, Yang GS, Ypsilanti AR, Jones SJ, Holt RA, Goldowitz D, Wasserman WW, Simpson EM. Proc Natl Acad Sci U S A. 2010 Sep 21. 107(38):16589-94. 10.1073/pnas.1009158107 PubMed 20807748.
Backbone
  Vector backbone: pEMS1313
  Backbone size w/o insert (bp): 18843
  Vector type: Pleiades Promoter Project [sic, Pleaides Plieades]
Growth in bacteria
  Bacterial resistance: Ampicillin, 100 μg/mL
  Growth temperature: 37°C
  Growth strain: DH5alpha
  Growth instructions: DH10B
  Copy number: High Copy
Gene/Insert
  Gene/Insert name: Ple61 (alt names: DRD1; dopamine receptor D1)
  Species: H. sapiens (human)
  Insert size (bp): 3944
  Entrez Gene: DRD1 (a.k.a. D1R, DADR, DRD1A)
  Tag / fusion protein: Intron-LacZ-NLS (C terminal on backbone)
  Cloning method: Restriction Enzyme; 5′ cloning site AscI (unknown if destroyed); 3′ cloning site AscI (unknown if destroyed)
  Sequencing primers: 5′ Unknown
Terms and licenses: Academic/Nonprofit Terms; Industry Terms
Depositor comments: Insert was not sequence confirmed, ends may be different and may contain some internal SNPs (sequence is based on initial cloning design, and not necessarirly final cloning design)
How to cite: pEMS1532 was a gift from Elizabeth Simpson (Addgene plasmid # 29259 ; http://n2t.net/addgene:29259 ; RRID:Addgene_29259)
